>Addgene plasmid #213181 | ADRB2-DuET | addgene full sequence | sequence record 430748 | Addgene NGS Result
CAGAGACTGGTATTTAAAGGGACTCGTAATCGCGAAGTACCTATCAACGGCAATAACACACAGAGTTTCG
ATTGACGCTGTGACGCAGAGCACGTCAATTGAAGTCCAGAATTCGCACCAAAAATTACCAAAAGTCCACA
TCTTCATCAGGATATGAGCTGCGCCAAACGGTACAACCGCAAGGCCCATGACCAAGTCGGCACAGGCGAG
GGAAGTAATAAAGTAATTGGTAACCGTCTGAAGCCGCTCGAACTTTGCAATAGCAGTAATGACGAGGACG
TTGCCGAACACAATTGCCAGGACGATCAGTGACATCACAATACCCATGCCTACAACCCAGACCTCGTCTC
TCTGCTGAGTCACATCGTGGTCGGGAGCGTGGCTCCGATTAGGGGCGAGGAGAAAAGCTGATCCATTGCC
AGGTTGCCCCATATCGATGCTGGCGTCATCATCGTCCTTGTAGTCGGCGAATACCAGGCAGAAGATGTAG
CTCAGGGCGATGATCGTCTTCATGGTGGCGCTAAGCTTAAGTTTAAACGCTAGCCAGCTTGGGTCTCCCT
ATAGTGAGTCGTATTAATTTCGATAAGCCAGTAAGCAGTGGGTTCTCTAGTTAGCCAGAGAGCTCTGCTT
ATATAGACCTCCCACCGTACACGCCTACCGCCCATTTGCGTCAATGGGGCGGAGTTGTTACGACATTTTG
GAAAGTCCCGTTGATTTTGGTGCCAAAACAAACTCCCATTGACGTCAATGGGGTGGAGACTTGGAAATCC
CCGTGAGTCAAACCGCTATCCACGCCCATTGATGTACTGCCAAAACCGCATCACCATGGTAATAGCGATG
ACTAATACGTAGATGTACTGCCAAGTAGGAAAGTCCCATAAGGTCATGTACTGGGCATAATGCCAGGCGG
GCCATTTACCGTCATTGACGTCAATAGGGGGCGTACTTGGCATATGATACACTTGATGTACTGCCAAGTG
GGCAGTTTACCGTAAATACTCCACCCATTGACGTCAATGGAAAGTCCCTATTGGCGTTACTATGGGAACA
TACGTCATTATTGACGTCAATGGGCGGGGGTCGTTGGGCGGTCAGCCAGGCGGGCCATTTACCGTAAGTT
ATGTAACGCGGAACTCCATATATGGGCTATGAACTAATGACCCCGTAATTGATTACTATTAATAACTAGT
CAATAATCAATGTCAACGCGTATATCTGGCCCGTACATCGCGAAGCAGCGCAAAACGCCTAACCCTAAGC
AGATTCTTCATGCAAATGTCGGTCAAGCCTTGCCTTGTTGTAGCTTAAATTTTGCTCGCGCACTACTCAG
CGACCTCCAACACACAAGCAGGGAGCAGATACTGGCTTAACTATGCGGCATCAGAGCAGATTGTACTGAG
AGTGCACCATAGGGGATCGGGAGATCTCCCGATCCGTCGACGTCAGGTGGCACTTTTCGGGGAAATGTGC
GCGGAACCCCTATTTGTTTATTTTTCTAAATACATTCAAATATGTATCCGCTCATGAGACAATAACCCTG
ATAAATGCTTCAATAATATTGAAAAAGGAAGAGTATGAGTATTCAACATTTCCGTGTCGCCCTTATTCCC
TTTTTTGCGGCATTTTGCCTTCCTGTTTTTGCTCACCCAGAAACGCTGGTGAAAGTAAAAGATGCTGAAG
ATCAGTTGGGTGCACGAGTGGGTTACATCGAACTGGATCTCAACAGCGGTAAGATCCTTGAGAGTTTTCG
CCCCGAAGAACGTTTTCCAATGATGAGCACTTTTAAAGTTCTGCTATGTGGCGCGGTATTATCCCGTATT
GACGCCGGGCAAGAGCAACTCGGTCGCCGCATACACTATTCTCAGAATGACTTGGTTGAGTACTCACCAG
TCACAGAAAAGCATCTTACGGATGGCATGACAGTAAGAGAATTATGCAGTGCTGCCATAACCATGAGTGA
TAACACTGCGGCCAACTTACTTCTGACAACGATCGGAGGACCGAAGGAGCTAACCGCTTTTTTGCACAAC
ATGGGGGATCATGTAACTCGCCTTGATCGTTGGGAACCGGAGCTGAATGAAGCCATACCAAACGACGAGC
GTGACACCACGATGCCTGTAGCAATGGCAACAACGTTGCGCAAACTATTAACTGGCGAACTACTTACTCT
AGCTTCCCGGCAACAATTAATAGACTGGATGGAGGCGGATAAAGTTGCAGGACCACTTCTGCGCTCGGCC
CTTCCGGCTGGCTGGTTTATTGCTGATAAATCTGGAGCCGGTGAGCGTGGGTCTCGCGGTATCATTGCAG
CACTGGGGCCAGATGGTAAGCCCTCCCGTATCGTAGTTATCTACACGACGGGGAGTCAGGCAACTATGGA
TGAACGAAATAGACAGATCGCTGAGATAGGTGCCTCACTGATTAAGCATTGGTAACTGTCAGACCAAGTT
TACTCATATATACTTTAGATTGATTTAAAACTTCATTTTTAATTTAAAAGGATCTAGGTGAAGATCCTTT
TTGATAATCTCATGACCAAAATCCCTTAACGTGAGTTTTCGTTCCACTGAGCGTCAGACCCCGTAGAAAA
GATCAAAGGATCTTCTTGAGATCCTTTTTTTCTGCGCGTAATCTGCTGCTTGCAAACAAAAAAACCACCG
CTACCAGCGGTGGTTTGTTTGCCGGATCAAGAGCTACCAACTCTTTTTCCGAAGGTAACTGGCTTCAGCA
GAGCGCAGATACCAAATACCGTTCTTCTAGTGTAGCCGTAGTTAGGCCACCACTTCAAGAACTCTGTAGC
ACCGCCTACATACCTCGCTCTGCTAATCCTGTTACCAGTGGCTGCTGCCAGTGGCGATAAGTCGTGTCTT
ACCGGGTTGGACTCAAGACGATAGTTACCGGATAAGGCGCAGCGGTCGGGCTGAACGGGGGGTTCGTGCA
CACAGCCCAGCTTGGAGCGAACGACCTACACCGAACTGAGATACCTACAGCGTGAGCTATGAGAAAGCGC
CACGCTTCCCGAAGGGAGAAAGGCGGACAGGTATCCGGTAAGCGGCAGGGTCGGAACAGGAGAGCGCACG
AGGGAGCTTCCAGGGGGAAACGCCTGGTATCTTTATAGTCCTGTCGGGTTTCGCCACCTCTGACTTGAGC
GTCGATTTTTGTGATGCTCGTCAGGGGGGCGGAGCCTATGGAAAAACGCCAGCAACGCGGCCTTTTTACG
GTTCCTGGCCTTTTGCTGGCCTTTTGCTCACATGTTCTTTCCTGCGTTATCCCCTGATTCTGTGGATAAC
CGTATTACCGCCTTTGAGTGAGCTGATACCGCTCGCCGCAGCCGAACGACCGAGCGCAGCGAGTCAGTGA
GCGAGGAAGCGGAAGAGCGCCCAATACGCAAACCGCCTCTCCCCGCGCGTTGGCCGATTCATTAATGCAG
CTGGCACGACAGGTTTCCCGACTGGAAAGCGGGCAGTGAGCGCAACGCAATTAATGTGAGTTAGCTCACT
CATTAGGCACCCCAGGCTTTACACTTTATGCTTCCGGCTCGTATGTTGTGTGGAATTGTGAGCGGATAAC
AATTTCACACAGGAAACAGCTATGACCATGATTACGCCAAGCTCTAGCTAGAGGTCGACGGTATACAGAC
ATGATAAGATACATTGATGAGTTTGGACAAACCACAACTAGAATGCAGTGAAAAAAATGCTTTATTTGTG
AAATTTGTGATGCTATTGCTTTATTTGTAACCATTATAAGCTGCAATAAACAAGTTGGGGTGGGCGAAGA
ACTCCAGCATGAGATCCCCGCGCTGGAGGATCATCCAGCCGGCGTCCCGGAAAACGATTCCGAAGCCCAA
CCTTTCATAGAAGGCGGCGGTGGAATCGAAATCTCGTGATGGCAGGTTGGGCGTCGCTTGGTCGGTCATT
TCGAACCCCAGAGTCCCGCTCAGAAGAACTCGTCAAGAAGGCGATAGAAGGCGATGCGCTGCGAATCGGG
AGCGGCGATACCGTAAAGCACGAGGAAGCGGTCAGCCCATTCGCCGCCAAGCTCTTCAGCAATATCACGG
GTAGCCAACGCTATGTCCTGATAGCGGTCCGCCACACCCAGCCGGCCACAGTCGATGAATCCAGAAAAGC
GGCCATTTTCCACCATGATATTCGGCAAGCAGGCATCGCCATGGGTCACGACGAGATCCTCGCCGTCGGG
CATGCGCGCCTTGAGCCTGGCGAACAGTTCGGCTGGCGCGAGCCCCTGATGCTCTTCGTCCAGATCATCC
TGATCGACAAGACCGGCTTCCATCCGAGTACGTGCTCGCTCGATGCGATGTTTCGCTTGGTGGTCGAATG
GGCAGGTAGCCGGATCAAGCGTATGCAGCCGCCGCATTGCATCAGCCATGATGGATACTTTCTCGGCAGG
AGCAAGGTGAGATGACAGGAGATCCTGCCCCGGCACTTCGCCCAATAGCAGCCAGTCCCTTCCCGCTTCA
GTGACAACGTCGAGCACAGCTGCGCAAGGAACGCCCGTCGTGGCCAGCCACGATAGCCGCGCTGCCTCGT
CCTGCAGTTCATTCAGGGCACCGGACAGGTCGGTCTTGACAAAAAGAACCGGGCGCCCCTGCGCTGACAG
CCGGAACACGGCGGCATCAGAGCAGCCGATTGTCTGTTGTGCCCAGTCATAGCCGAATAGCCTCTCCACC
CAAGCGGCCGGAGAACCTGCGTGCAATCCATCTTGTTCAATCATGCGAAACGATCCTCATCCTGTCTCTT
GATCAGATCCGAAAATGGATATACAAGCTCCCGGGAGCTTTTTGCAAAAGCCTAGGCCTCCAAAAAAGCC
TCCTCACTACTTCTGGAATAGCTCAGAGGCAGAGGCGGCCTCGGCCTCTGCATAAATAAAAAAAATTAGT
CAGCCATGGGGCGGAGAATGGGCGGAACTGGGCGGAGTTAGGGGCGGGATGGGCGGAGTTAGGGGCGGGA
CTATGGTTGCTGACTAATTGAGATGCATGCTTTGCATACTTCTGCCTGCTGGGGAGCCTGGGGACTTTCC
ACACCTGGTTGCTGACTAATTGAGATGCATGCTTTGCATACTTCTGCCTGCTGGGGAGCCTGGGGACTTT
CCACACCCTAACTGACACACATTCCACAGAATTAATTCGCGTTAAATTTTTGTTAAATCAGCTCATTTTT
TAACCAATAGGCCGAAATCGGCAAAATCCCTTATAAATCAAAAGAATAGACCGAGATAGGGT
[37 nt withheld, positions 5243-5279]
AAAGAACGTGGACTCCAACGTCAAAGG
[49 nt withheld, positions 5307-5355]
T
[91 nt withheld, positions 5357-5447]
G
[124 nt withheld, positions 5449-5572]
GGGGATACCCCCTAGAGCCCCAGCTGGTTCTTTCCGCCTCAGAAGCCATAGAGCCCACCGCATCCCCAGC
ATGCCTGCTATTGTCTTCCCAATCCTCCCCCTTGCTGTCCTGCCCCACCCCACCCCCCAGAATAGAATGA
CACCTACTCAGACAATGCGATGCAATTTCCTCATTTTATTAGGAAAGGACAGTGGGAGTGGCACCTTCCA
GGGTCAAGGAAGGCACGGGGGAGGGGCAAACAACAGATGGCTGGCAACTAGAAGGCACAGTCGAGGCTGA
TCAGCGGGTTTAAACGGGCCCTCTAGACTCGAGTTAGGCAGGGGCCACCTGAGAAGTCTCGGTCTTAGAC
ACGGTGGTGCTGGCCTCATCGAATTCACCGGTGCGTCCACCGGTATCGATCAGCAGTGAATCATTAGTGC
TGCAGTTTCGCCCCTGGCTGTCAATATTGTCGCTTGGGACTGTTCCTTGGTGGCCAACAAAATCCTCAGT
GCCAGGGAGGTCCTCGCACAACAGCTTATTCTCTTTTTCCTGCTCCACGTGGTATCCTGACTGTTCGCCC
GTGTTGCCATTAGAGGAGTATCCGTTTCCATAAGCCTTCAAGGAAGAGCGCCTCAGACACAGCAATTCCT
GGAATGCGATTCTGAAGTCTGGGCTGCGGCAGTAAATCAGAGGGTTGAACCCAGAGTTCACGTAGCCAAT
CCAGTTCAGGAGGATATACACCTCTTTTCTGATCAAGTTGTCTTGTATAACGTGAACGATATTGACAATG
AAAAAGGGGAGCCAGCAGAGAGTGAATGTGCCCATAATTATCCCCAAGGTCTTCAGGGCCTTGTGTTCCT
TCAAGCAAAATTTGGAAGATCTCCGAAGACCATGTCCAGTTCTTCCGTCTTGTTCGACCTGGCTCAGATT
TTGAACGTGAAATCGGCCTTCTGACTTGTCGATTTTCTGGAGCTGTCTTTTTGCCTCCTGAAAAACCCGA
GAGTAGACGAACACCATGATAACCAGAGGCACATAAAAAGAGACAATTGAACTAGCGATAGCATAGGCTT
GATTAGTGAAGAAGTCGCAACAGGTTTCGTTTGCGTAACAATTGATAGCTTCTTGGTGTGTGGCGCGATA
CCAGTGCATCTGTATAGGCAGAAAGCTTGTGAGTCCTGAGACGATCCACACCATGAGTATGATAACCCGA
GCTTTGTTCTTAGTCAG
Features (pLannotate 1.2.2; 21 found; start..end, strand, type, name):
    445..465     -  CDS            3xFLAG (fragment): three tandem FLAG® epitope tags
    558..576     -  promoter       T7 promoter: promoter for bacteriophage T7 RNA polymerase
    592..625     -  LTR            5' LTR (truncated) (fragment): truncated 5' long terminal repeat (LTR) from HIV-1
    621..824     -  promoter       CMV promoter: human cytomegalovirus (CMV) immediate early promoter
    825..1204    -  enhancer       CMV enhancer: human cytomegalovirus immediate early enhancer
   1359..1411    +  misc_feature   bom (fragment): basis of mobility region from pBR322
   1470..1574    +  promoter       AmpR promoter: bla
   1575..2435    +  CDS            AmpR: β-lactamase; bla; confers resistance to ampicillin, carbenicillin, and related antibiotics
   2606..3194    +  rep_origin     ori: high-copy-number ColE1/pMB1/pBR322/pUC origin of replication
   3377..3469    +  CDS            lacI (fragment): lac repressor; lacI; The lac repressor binds to the lac operator to inhibit transcription in E. coli. This inhibition can be relieved by adding lactose or isopropyl-β-D-thiogalactopyranoside (IPTG).
   3482..3503    +  protein_bind   CAP binding site: CAP binding activates transcription in the presence of cAMP. E. coli catabolite activator protein
   3518..3548    +  promoter       lac promoter: promoter for the E. coli lac operon
   3556..3572    +  protein_bind   lac operator: The lac repressor binds to the lac operator to inhibit transcription in E. coli. This inhibition can be relieved by adding lactose or isopropyl-β-D-thiogalactopyranoside (IPTG). lac repressor encoded by lacI
   3645..3766    -  polyA_signal   SV40 poly(A) signal: SV40 polyadenylation signal
   3761..3919    -  CDS            ble (fragment): BLE_KLEPN - Experimental evidence at protein level: Swiss-Prot protein existence level 1. Binding protein with a strong affinity to the bleomycin family of antibiotics. Binds to CL990; an antimitotic-antibiotic compound. From Klebsiella pneumoniae.
   3943..4734    -  CDS            neo: KKA2_KLEPN - Also known as kan, nptII. Experimental evidence at protein level: Swiss-Prot protein existence level 1. Resistance to kanamycin, neomycin, paromomycin, ribostamycin, butirosin and gentamicin B. From Klebsiella pneumoniae.
   4801..5130    -  promoter       SV40 promoter: SV40 enhancer and early promoter
   5144..5572    -  rep_origin     f1 ori (sequence partly withheld): f1 bacteriophage origin of replication; arrow indicates direction of (+) strand synthesis
   5593..5614    -  promoter       SV40 promoter (fragment): SV40 enhancer and early promoter
   5618..5842    -  polyA_signal   bGH poly(A) signal: bovine growth hormone polyadenylation signal
   5973..432     -  CDS            ADRB2 (across the origin): ADRB2_HUMAN - Also known as ADRB2R, B2AR. Experimental evidence at protein level: Swiss-Prot protein existence level 1. Beta-adrenergic receptors mediate the catecholamine-induced activation of adenylate cyclase through the action of G proteins. The beta-2-adrenergic receptor binds epinephrine with an approximately 30- fold greater affinity than it does norepinephrine. From Homo sapiens (Human).
