[The description below was written by a language model from this plasmid's Addgene catalogue record and pLannotate feature annotations shown in this document.]
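Description:
ADRB2-DuET is a mammalian expression plasmid built on the pcDNA 3.1 (+) backbone that carries the human beta-2 adrenergic receptor (ADRB2), a class A GPCR of the adrenoceptor family. The receptor coding sequence, inserted by Gibson cloning, sits downstream of the human cytomegalovirus immediate-early enhancer and promoter and is followed by the bovine growth hormone polyadenylation signal, an arrangement that gives strong constitutive expression in transfected mammalian cells. A T7 promoter lies between the CMV promoter and the insert, allowing in vitro transcription. According to the record, the receptor is engineered in the "DuET" format, with a cleavable hemagglutinin signal peptide and an N-terminal FLAG epitope ahead of the receptor and a C-terminal 1D4 epitope after it. The feature table detects a short FLAG-type match immediately upstream of the ADRB2 coding sequence, consistent with this design, but it does not annotate the signal peptide or the 1D4 tag separately.

In bacteria, the plasmid is maintained through a high-copy ColE1/pUC-type origin and selected with ampicillin via the beta-lactamase gene. An f1 origin is also present. A neomycin phosphotransferase cassette, driven by the SV40 enhancer/early promoter and ended by an SV40 poly(A) signal, offers the option of G418 selection in mammalian cells. Other annotated matches, such as the lac promoter/operator region and short lacI, ble and LTR fragments, appear to be backbone remnants or partial hits with no functional role. The dual epitope tags allow capture and detection of the receptor from either terminus. The construct is intended for expression in mammalian cells and proteomics studies, and the associated publication used such constructs in multiplexed selectivity screening of anti-GPCR antibodies.
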