Addgene plasmid #213181: ADRB2-DuET
Purpose: The DuET construct encodes the named human GPCR engineered with a cleaved hemagglutinin signal peptide, a 5' FLAG and a 3' 1D4 epitope tag optimized for expression in mammalian cells and proteomics studies.
Depositing lab: Thomas Sakmar. Depositing organization: Rockefeller University. Publication: Multiplexed selectivity screening of anti-GPCR antibodies. Dahl L, Kotliar IB, Bendes A, Dodig-Crnkovic T, Fromm S, Elofsson A, Uhlen M, Sakmar TP, Schwenk JM. Sci Adv. 2023 May 3;9(18):eadf9297. doi: 10.1126/sciadv.adf9297. Epub 2023 May 3. PubMed 37134173.
Backbone
  Vector backbone: pcDNA 3.1 (+)
  Vector type: Mammalian Expression
Growth in bacteria
  Bacterial resistance: Ampicillin, 100 μg/mL
  Growth temperature: 37°C
  Growth strain: DH5alpha
  Copy number: High Copy
Gene/Insert
  Gene/Insert name: ADRB2 (alt names: Adrenoceptor beta 2; ADRB2R, ADRBR, B2AR, BAR)
  Species: H. sapiens (human)
  Entrez Gene: ADRB2 (a.k.a. ADRB2R, ADRBR, ARB2, B2AR, BAR, BETA2AR)
  Promoter: CMV, T7
  Tag / fusion protein: FLAG (N terminal on insert); 1D4 (C terminal on insert)
  Cloning method: Gibson Cloning
Terms and licenses: Academic/Nonprofit Terms; Industry Terms: Not Available to Industry
Depositor comments: Class: A, Family: adrenoceptor. Ensembl ID: ENSG00000169252, Uniprot ID: P07550
How to cite: ADRB2-DuET was a gift from Thomas Sakmar (Addgene plasmid # 213181 ; http://n2t.net/addgene:213181 ; RRID:Addgene_213181)
